>Addgene plasmid #225532 | pHM148 | addgene full sequence | sequence record 454028 | Addgene NGS Result
AGATCAAAGGATCTTCTTGAGATCCTTTTTTTCTGCGCGTAATCTGCTGCTTGCAAACAAAAAAACCACC
GCTACCAGCGGTGGTTTGTTTGCCGGATCAAGAGCTACCAACTCTTTTTCCGAAGGTAACTGGCTTCAGC
AGAGCGCAGATACCAAATACTGTTCTTCTAGTGTAGCCGTAGTTAGGCCACCACTTCAAGAACTCTGTAG
CACCGCCTACATACCTCGCTCTGCTAATCCTGTTACCAGTGGCTGCTGCCAGTGGCGATAAGTCGTGTCT
TACCGGGTTGGACTCAAGACGATAGTTACCGGATAAGGCGCAGCGGTCGGGCTGAACGGGGGGTTCGTGC
ACACAGCCCAGCTTGGAGCGAACGACCTACACCGAACTGAGATACCTACAGCGTGAGCTATGAGAAAGCG
CCACGCTTCCCGAAGGGAGAAAGGCGGACAGGTATCCGGTAAGCGGCAGGGTCGGAACAGGAGAGCGCAC
GAGGGAGCTTCCAGGGGGAAACGCCTGGTATCTTTATAGTCCTGTCGGGTTTCGCCACCTCTGACTTGAG
CGTCGATTTTTGTGATGCTCGTCAGGGGGGCGGAGCCTATGGAAAAACGCCAGCAACGCGGCCTTTTTAC
GGTTCCTGGCCTTTTGCTGGCCTTTTGCTCACATGTTCTTTCCTGCGTTATCCCCTGATTCTGTGGATAA
CCGTATTACCGCCTTTGAGTGAGCTGATACCGCTCGCCGCAGCCGAACGACCGAGCGCAGCGAGTCAGTG
AGCGAGGAAGCGGAAGAGCGCCCAATACGCAAACCGCCTCTCCCCGCGCGTTGGCCGATTCATTAATGCA
GCTGGCACTACAGGTTTCCCGACTGGAAAGCGGGCAGTGATCGCAACGCAATTAATGTGAGTTAGCTCAC
TCATTAGGCACCCCAGGCTTTACACTTTATGCTTCCGGCTCGTATGTTGTGTGGAATTGTGAGCGGATAA
CAATTTCACACAGGAAACAGCTATGACCATGATTACGCCGGGGCGCGCCATTCTAGATTAACCCTAGAAA
GATAGTCTGCGTAAAATTGACGCATGCATTCTTGAAATATTGCTCTCTCTTTCTAAATAGCGCGAATCCG
TCGCTGTGCATTTAGGACATCTCAGTCGCCGCTTGGAGCTCCCGTGAGGCGTGCTTGTCAATGCGGTAAG
TGTCACTGATTTTGAACTATAACGACCGCGTGAGTCAAAATGACGCATGATTATCTTTTACGTGACTTTT
AAGATTTAACTCATACGATAATTATATTGTTATTTCATGTTCTACTTACGTGATAACTTATTATATATAT
ATTTTCTTGTTATAGATATCAACTAGAATGCTAGCATGGGCCCAGATCTCCGAGGGGACCCGACAGGCCC
GCAGGGACAGCAGAGATCCAGTTTGGATCGATAAGCTTGATATCGAATTGGGGTAGGGGAGGCGCTTTTC
CCAAGGCAGTCTGGAGCATGCGCTTTAGCAGCCCCGCTGGGCACTTGGCGCTACACAAGTGGCCTCTGGC
CTCGCACACATTCCACATCCACCGGTAGGCGCCAACCGGCTCCGTTCTTTGGTGGCCCCTTCGCGCCACC
TTCTACTCCTCCCCTAGTCAGGAAGTTCCCCCCCGCCCCGCAGCTCGCGTCGTGCAGGACGTGACAAATG
GAAGTAGCACGTCTCACTAGTCTCGTGCAGATGGACAGCACCGCTGAGCAATGGAAGCGGGTAGGCCTTT
GGGGCAGCGGCCAATAGCAGCTTTGCTCCTTCGCTTTCTGGGCTCAGAGGCTGGGAAGGGGTGGGTCCCG
GGGCGGGCTCAGGGGCGGGCTCAGGGGCGGGGCGGGCGCCCGAAGGTCCTCCGGAGGCCCGGCATTCTGC
ACGCTTCAAAAGCGCACGTCTGCCGCGCTGTTCTCCTCTTCCTCATCTCCGGGCCTTTCGACCTGCAGCC
CAAGCTTACCATGATGAGCCGGCTGGACAAGAGCAAAGTGATCAACAGCGCCCTGGAACTGCTGAACGGC
GTGGGCATCGAGGGCCTGACCACCCGGAAGCTGGCCCAGAAACTGGGCGTGGAACAGCCCACCCTGTACT
GGCACGTGAAGAACAAGCGGGCCCTGCTGGACGCCCTGCCCATCGAGATGCTGGACCGGCACCACACCCA
CAGCTGCCCTCTGGAAGGCGAGAGCTGGCAGGACTTCCTGCGGAACAACGCCAAGAGCTACAGATGCGCC
CTGCTGAGCCACCGGGACGGCGCCAAAGTGCACCTGGGCACCAGACCCACCGAGAAGCAGTACGAGACAC
TGGAAAACCAGCTGGCCTTCCTGTGCCAGCAGGGCTTCAGCCTGGAAAACGCCCTGTACGCCCTGAGCGC
CGTGGGCCACTTCACCCTGGGCTGCGTGCTGGAAGAACAGGAACACCAGGTCGCCAAAGAGGAAAGAGAG
ACACCCACCACCGACAGCATGCCCCCCCTGCTGAAGCAGGCCATCGAGCTGTTCGACAGACAGGGCGCCG
AGCCCGCCTTCCTGTTCGGCCTGGAACTGATCATCTGCGGCCTCGAGAAGCAGCTGAAGTGCGAGAGCGG
CGGACCCACCGACGCCCTGGACGACTTCGACCTGGACATGCTGCCCGCCGATGCCCTGGATGATTTTGAT
CTGGATATGCTCCCTGCTGACGCTCTCGATGACTTCGATCTCGATATGCTGCCAGGCAAGCTTAGCCATG
GCTTCCCGCCGGAGGTGGAGGAGCAGGATGATGGCACGCTGCCCATGTCTTGTGCCCAGGAGAGCGGGAT
GGACCGTCACCCTGCAGCCTGTGCTTCTGCTAGGATCAATGTGTGATAATTCTAGAGTCGGGGCGGCCGG
CCGCTTCGAGCAGACATGATAAGATACATTGATGAGTTTGGACAAACCACAACTAGAATGCAGTGAAAAA
AATGCTTTATTTGTGAAATTTGTGATGCTATTGCTTTATTTGTAACCATTATAAGCTGCAATAAACAAGT
TAACAACAACAATTGCATTCATTTTATGTTTCAGGTTCAGGGGGAGGTGTGGGAGGTTTTTTAAAGCAAG
CGATCACGAGACTAGCCTCGAGAGTTGGCTTTACTCCCTATCAGTGATAGAGAACGTATGAAGAGTTTAC
TCCCTATCAGTGATAGAGAACGTATGCAGACTTTACTCCCTATCAGTGATAGAGAACGTATAAGGAGTTT
ACTCCCTATCAGTGATAGAGAACGTATGACCAGTTTACTCCCTATCAGTGATAGAGAACGTATCTACAGT
TTACTCCCTATCAGTGATAGAGAACGTATATCCAGTTTACTCCCTATCAGTGATAGAGAACGTATAAGCT
TTAGGCGTGTACGGTGGGCGCCTATAAAAGCAGAGCTCGTTTAGTGAACCGTCAGATCGCCTGGAGCAAT
TCCACAACACTTTTGTCTTATACCAACTTTCCGTACCACTTCCTACCCTCGTAAAGCCACCATGGAGTCT
CTCCTGCTGCCGGTGCTATTGCTGCTGGCTGTACTGTGGACGCAGGCGGCTGCCCTGATTAACCTTAAAT
ACTCGGTCGAAGAGGAGCAGCGCGCCGGGACGGTGATCGCTAACGTGGCCAAGGACGCGCGGGAGGCCGG
CTTCGCGCTGGACCCCCGACAGGCTTCTGCTTTCCGCGTGGTGTCCAACTCGGCTCCGCACCTGGTGGAC
ATCAACCCCAGCTCGGGCCTCTTGGTCACCAAGCAGAAGATTGACCGAGACCTGCTGTGCCGCCAGAGCC
CCAAGTGTATCATCTCGCTCGAGGTCATGTCCAGCTCAATGGAGATCTGTGTGATTAAGGTGGAGATCAA
AGACCTGAACGACAATGCTCCCAGTTTTCCGGCCGCACAGATAGAGCTGGAGATCTCTGAGGCAGCCAGC
CCCGGCACCCGCATCCCACTGGACAGTGCATATGACCCGGACTCCGGCAGCTTTGGTGTGCAGACCTACG
AGCTCACGCCCAACGAGCTGTTTGGCCTGGAAATAAAGACGCGGGGTGACGGTTCGCGCTTTGCTGAACT
GGTGGTGGAGAAGAGCCTGGACCGTGAGACACAGTCACATTACAGCTTTCGCATTACGGCTCTCGACGGA
GGCGACCCACCACACATGGGCACAGTTGGCCTCAGCATCAAGGTGACCGATTCGAATGACAACAACCCAG
TGTTTGGCGAGTCCACCTACTCAGTGAGCGTGCCTGAAAATTCACCTCCCAATACACCCGTCATCCGCCT
CAATGCCAGCGATCCAGATGAGGGCACCAATGGCCAAGTGGTCTATTCCTTCTATGGTTATGTCAATGAC
CGTACGCGTGAACTCTTCCAAATTGACCCACACAGCGGCCTGGTCACCGTCACCGGTGCGCTAGACTATG
AAGAGGGCCATGTGTACGAACTGGATGTGCAAGCCAAAGACCTGGGGCCCAACTCTATCCCTGCACACTG
CAAAGTCACAGTCAGCGTACTTGATACTAATGACAACCCGCCAATTATCAACCTCCTGTCGGTCAATAGC
GAGCTTGTGGAGGTGAGCGAGAGCGCCCCCCCGGGCTATGTGATTGCCCTGGTTCGGGTGTCTGATCGCG
ACTCCGGGCTCAATGGACGTGTGCAGTGCCGCTTGCTGGGCAATGTCCCCTTTCGACTGCAGGAGTATGA
GAGCTTCTCCACTATTCTTGTGGATGGGAGGCTGGACCGAGAGCAGCATGACCAGTACAATCTCACTATT
CAGGCTCGAGACAGCGGTGTGCCTATGCTGCAGAGTGCCAAGTCGTTCACTGTGCGTATCACAGATGAGA
ATGACAACCACCCACACTTCTCCAAGCCTTACTACCAAGTCATTGTACAGGAGAACAACACTCCTGGTGC
CTATCTGCTCTCAGTGTCTGCCCGCGACCCTGACATGGGTCTTAATGGCAGTGTCTCCTATCAAATTGTG
CCATCACAGGTGCGAGACATGCCAGTCTTCACCTATGTCTCAATCAATCCCAACTCTGGTGACATCTATG
CGCTCCGTTCCTTTAACCATGAGCAGACCAAGGCGTTTGAATTCAAGGTCCTGGCCAAGGATGGCGGCTT
GCCCTCCCTGCAAAGCAATGCCACTGTGAGGGTCATTATCCTCGACGTCAATGACAATACACCGGTCATC
ACTGCCCCACCTCTGATCAATGGCACTGCTGAGGTCTACATTCCTCGAAACTCTGGCATAGGCTATTTGG
TGACTGTAGTTAAGGCAGACGATTATGATGAGGGCGAAAATGGCCGAGTCACCTATGACATGACAGAAGG
TGACCGAGGTTTCTTCGAAATAGACCAGGTCAATGGAGAAGTCAGAACCACTCGTACCTTTAATGAGAAC
TCCAAGCCTTCCTATGAGCTTATAGTGGTGGCCCATGACCATGGCAAGACATCTCTCTCTGCTTCTGCCC
TTGTCCTAATATACCTGTCCCCAGCTCTTGATGCCCAAGAGTCAATGGGCTCTGTGAACTTATCCCTGAT
TTTCATTATTGCTCTGGGCTCCATTGCGGGCATTCTCTTTGTCACTATGATCTTCGTGGCAATCAAATGC
AAGCGTGACAACAAAGAGATCCGGACCTACAATTGCAGAATCGCTGAGTACTCCTATGGGCATCAAAAGA
AATCAAGTAAGAAGAAAAAAATTAGTAAGAATGACATCCGCCTTGTACCTCGGGACGTGGAGGAGACAGA
CAAGATGAATGTTGTCAGTTGCTCCTCCCTTACTTCGTCCCTCAACTATTTCGACTACCACCAGCAGACA
CTGCCCCTGGGCTGTCGTCGCTCTGAGAGCACTTTCCTGAATGTGGAGAACCAGAATACCCGTAACACCA
CTGCCAGCCACATCTACCATCACTCCTTCAACAGCCAGGGCCCACAGCAGCCAGACCTGATCATCAATGG
TGTGCCCCTGCCTGAGACTGAAAACTATTCTTTTGACTCTAACTACGTGAATAGCCGTGCCCATTTAATC
AAAAGCTCCACCTTCAAGGACCTAGAGGGCAACAGCCTGAAGGATAGTGGGCATGAGGAGAGTGACCAGA
CTGACAGTGAGCATGATGTCCAGAGGAGCCTGTACTGCGATACTGCTGTGAATGATGTCCTGAACACCAG
TGTGACTTCCATGGGATCTCAGATGCCTGACCATGACCAGAATGAAGGATTTCATTGCAGGGAAGAATGC
CGGATTCTTGGCCACTCTGATAGATGCTGGATGCCTCGGAATCCCATGCCCACCCGCTCCAAGTCACCTG
AGCACGTGAGGAACATCATCGCTCTGTCCATTGAAGCTACTGCTGCTGATGTTGAGGCTTATGACGACTG
CGGCCCCACCAAGCGGACTTTCGCGACCTTTGGAAAAGATGTCAGTAGCCACCGGGCTGAGGAGCGTCCC
ATCCTGAAAGGCAAGCGGACTGTCGATGTGACCATCTGCAGCCCCAAAGTCAACAGCGCTATCCGGGAGG
CAGGCAATGGGTGTGAAGCTATTAGCCCTGTCACCTCCCCACTCCACCTGAAGAGCCCTCTGCCCACCAA
GCCTTCTATATCTTACACCGTCGCCCTGGCTCCTCCAGCTCACGATCTGGAGCACCATGCCAACAGTGGC
GCCTCTCGTCCTTCTGAGGCTGAGCCCCGTGGAGCCGACAACGAGAAAGTGATGCATGAGGTCAACCCTA
TTCGGAAGGATGGTCGTGACAAGGAATCTCCTAGCGTGAAGCGTCTGAAGGATATCGTTCTCCTGGAGGC
CTCCCCCTCCAACCCCGGCGCCTCCAACGGCTCCATGGTGAGCAAGGGCGAGGAGCTGTTCACCGGGGTG
GTGCCCATCCTGGTCGAGCTGGACGGCGACGTAAACGGCCACAAGTTCAGCGTGTCCGGCGAGGGCGAGG
GCGATGCCACCTACGGCAAGCTGACCCTGAAGTTCATCTGCACCACCGGCAAGCTGCCCGTGCCCTGGCC
CACCCTCGTGACCACCCTGACCTACGGCGTGCAGTGCTTCAGCCGCTACCCCGACCACATGAAGCAGCAC
GACTTCTTCAAGTCCGCCATGCCCGAAGGCTACGTCCAGGAGCGCACCATCTTCTTCAAGGACGACGGCA
ACTACAAGACCCGCGCCGAGGTGAAGTTCGAGGGCGACACCCTGGTGAACCGCATCGAGCTGAAGGGCAT
CGACTTCAAGGAGGACGGCAACATCCTGGGGCACAAGCTGGAGTACAACTACAACAGCCACAACGTCTAT
ATCATGGCCGACAAGCAGAAGAACGGCATCAAGGTGAACTTCAAGATCCGCCACAACATCGAGGACGGCA
GCGTGCAGCTCGCCGACCACTACCAGCAGAACACCCCCATCGGCGACGGCCCCGTGCTGCTGCCCGACAA
CCACTACCTGAGCACCCAGTCCGCCCTGAGCAAAGACCCCAACGAGAAGCGCGATCACATGGTCCTGCTG
GAGTTCGTGACCGCCGCCGGGATCACTCTCGGCATGGACGAGCTGTACAAGTAAGTAATTCTAGAGTCGG
GGCGGCCGGCCGCTTCGAGCAGACATGATAAGATACATTGATGAGTTTGGACAAACCACAACTAGAATGC
AGTGAAAAAAATGCTTTATTTGTGAAATTTGTGATGCTATTGCTTTATTTGTAACCATTATAAGCTGCAA
TAAACAAGTTAACAACAACAATTGCATTCATTTTATGTTTCAGGTTCAGGGGGAGGTGTGGGAGGTTTTT
TAAAGCAAGTAAAACCTCTACAAATGTGGTAAAATCGATAAGGATCCGTCGACCGATGCCCTTGAGAGCC
TTCAACCTCGACCAAGGCAGCTGTAGATCTTAGCCATCTGCTTTTTGCTTGTACTGTCGACCCTGTGGAA
TGTGTGTCAGTTAGGGTGTGGAAAGTCCCCAGGCTCCCCAGCAGGCAGAAGTATGCAAAGCATGCATCTC
AATTAGTCAGCAACCAGGTGTGGAAAGTCCCCAGGCTCCCCAGCAGGCAGAAGTATGCAAAGCATGCATC
TCAATTAGTCAGCAACCATAGTCCCGCCCCTAACTCCGCCCATCCCGCCCCTAACTCCGCCCAGTTCCGC
CCATTCTCCGCCCCATGGCTGACTAATTTTTTTTATTTATGCAGAGGCCGAGGCCGCCTCGGCCTCTGAG
CTATTCCAGAAGTAGTGAGGAGGCTTTTTTGGAGGCCTAGGCTTTTGCAAAAAGCTTACCATGGTGAGCA
AGGGCGAGGAGGATAACATGGCCATCATCAAGGAGTTCATGCGCTTCAAGGTGCACATGGAGGGCTCCGT
GAACGGCCACGAGTTCGAGATCGAGGGCGAGGGCGAGGGCCGCCCCTACGAGGGCACCCAGACCGCCAAG
CTGAAGGTGACCAAGGGTGGCCCCCTGCCCTTCGCCTGGGACATCCTGTCCCCTCAGTTCATGTACGGCT
CCAAGGCCTACGTGAAGCACCCCGCCGACATCCCCGACTACTTGAAGCTGTCCTTCCCCGAGGGCTTCAA
GTGGGAGCGCGTGATGAACTTCGAGGACGGCGGCGTGGTGACCGTGACCCAGGACTCCTCCCTGCAGGAC
GGCGAGTTCATCTACAAGGTGAAGCTGCGCGGCACCAACTTCCCCTCCGACGGCCCCGTAATGCAGAAGA
AGACCATGGGCTGGGAGGCCTCCTCCGAGCGGATGTACCCCGAGGACGGCGCCCTGAAGGGCGAGATCAA
GCAGAGGCTGAAGCTGAAGGACGGCGGCCACTACGACGCTGAGGTCAAGACCACCTACAAGGCCAAGAAG
CCCGTGCAGCTGCCCGGCGCCTACAACGTCAACATCAAGTTGGACATCACCTCCCACAACGAGGACTACA
CCATCGTGGAACAGTACGAACGCGCCGAGGGCCGCCACTCCACCGGCGGCATGGACGAGCTGTACAAGTA
ACAGATCGGCGTGATGGAAGAGTAAAGCGGCCGCGAAAGGAGCGCACGACCCCATGCATCGATACTAGTT
AAAAGTTTTGTTACTTTATAGAAGAAATTTTGAGTTTTTGTTTTTTTTTAATAAATAAATAAACATAAAT
AAATTGTTTGTTGAATTTATTATTAGTATGTAAGTGTAAATATAATAAAACTTAATATCTATTCAAATTA
ATAAATAAACCTCGATATACAGACCGATAAAACACATGCGTCAATTTTACGCATGATTATCTTTAACGTA
CGTCACAATATGATTATCTTTCTAGGGTTAATCTAGTATACGCGTATGCGGCCGCTTAATTAATCCATGG
CGCCTGATGCGGTATTTTCTCCTTACGCATCTGTGCGGTATTTCACACCGCATATGGTGCACTCTCAGTA
CAATCTGCTCTGATGCCGCATAGTTAAGCCAGCCCTGACACCCGCCAACACCCGCTGACGCGCCCTGACG
GGCTTGTCTGCTCCCGGCATCCGCTTACAGACAAGCTGTGACCGTCTCCGGGAGCTGCATGTGTCAGAGG
TTTTCACCGTCATCACCGAAACGCGCGAGACGAAAGGGCCTCGTGATACGCCTATTTTTATAGGTTAATG
TCATGATAATAATGGTTTCTTAGACGTCAGGTGGCACTTTTCGGGGAAATGTGCGCGGAACCCCTATTTG
TTTATTTTTCTAAATACATTCAAATATGTATCCGCTCATGAGACAATAACCCTGATAAATGCTTCAATAA
TATTGAAAAAGGAAGAGTATGAGTATTCAACATTTCCGTGTCGCCCTTATTCCCTTTTTTGCGGCATTTT
GCCTTCCTGTTTTTGCTCACCCAGAAACGCTGGTGAAAGTAAAAGATGCTGAAGATCAGTTGGGTGCACG
AGTGGGTTACATCGAACTGGATCTCAACAGCGGTAAGATCCTTGAGAGTTTTCGCCCCGAAGAACGTTTT
CCAATGATGAGCACTTTTAAAGTTCTGCTATGTGGCGCGGTATTATCCCGTATTGACGCCGGGCAAGAGC
AACTCGGTCGCCGCATACACTATTCTCAGAATGACTTGGTTGAGTACTCACCAGTCACAGAAAAGCATCT
TACGGATGGCATGACAGTAAGAGAATTATGCAGTGCTGCCATAACCATGAGTGATAACACTGCGGCCAAC
TTACTTCTGACAACGATCGGAGGACCGAAGGAGCTAACCGCTTTTTTGCACAACATGGGGGATCATGTAA
CTCGCCTTGATCGTTGGGAACCGGAGCTGAATGAAGCCATACCAAACGACGAGCGTGACACCACGATGCC
TGTAGCAATGGCAACAACGTTGCGCAAACTATTAACTGGCGAACTACTTACTCTAGCTTCCCGGCAACAA
TTAATAGACTGGATGGAGGCGGATAAAGTTGCAGGACCACTTCTGCGCTCGGCCCTTCCGGCTGGCTGGT
TTATTGCTGATAAATCTGGAGCCGGTGAGCGTGGGTCTCGCGGTATCATTGCAGCACTGGGGCCAGATGG
TAAGCCCTCCCGTATCGTAGTTATCTACACGACGGGGAGTCAGGCAACTATGGATGAACGAAATAGACAG
ATCGCTGAGATAGGTGCCTCACTGATTAAGCATTGGTAACTGTCAGACCAAGTTTACTCATATATACTTT
AGATTGATTTAAAACTTCATTTTTAATTTAAAAGGATCTAGGTGAAGATCCTTTTTGATAATCTCATGAC
CAAAATCCCTTAACGTGAGTTTTCGTTCCACTGAGCGTCAGACCCCGTAGAAA
Features (pLannotate 1.2.2; 23 found; start..end, strand, type, name):
     17..605     +  rep_origin     ori: high-copy-number ColE1/pMB1/pBR322/pUC origin of replication
    788..880     +  CDS            lacI (fragment): lac repressor; lacI; The lac repressor binds to the lac operator to inhibit transcription in E. coli. This inhibition can be relieved by adding lactose or isopropyl-β-D-thiogalactopyranoside (IPTG).
    893..914     +  protein_bind   CAP binding site: CAP binding activates transcription in the presence of cAMP. E. coli catabolite activator protein
    929..959     +  promoter       lac promoter: promoter for the E. coli lac operon
    963..985     +  protein_bind   lac operator (fragment): The lac repressor binds to the lac operator to inhibit transcription in E. coli. This inhibition can be relieved by adding lactose or isopropyl-β-D-thiogalactopyranoside (IPTG). lac repressor encoded by lacI
   1380..1401    +  CDS            Rev (fragment): human immunodeficiency virus 1 (HIV-1) Rev protein; rev; enhances nuclear export of unspliced and incompletely spliced viral mRNAs
   1427..1449    -  misc_feature   MCS (fragment): pBluescript multiple cloning site
   1451..1950    +  promoter       PGK promoter: mouse phosphoglycerate kinase 1 promoter
   1974..2591    +  CDS            tetR: TETR2_ECOLX - Experimental evidence at protein level: Swiss-Prot protein existence level 1. TetR is the repressor of the tetracycline resistance element; its N-terminal region forms a helix-turn-helix structure and binds DNA. Binding of tetracycline to TetR reduces the repressor affinity for the tetracycline resistance gene (tetA) promoter operator sites. From Escherichia coli.
   2718..2844    +  CDS            d2EGFP (fragment): EGFP destabilized by fusion to residues 422-461 of mouse ornithine decarboxylase, giving an in vivo half-life of ~2 hours mammalian codon-optimized
   2890..3011    -  polyA_signal   SV40 poly(A) signal: SV40 polyadenylation signal
   3110..3485    +  promoter       TRE3G promoter: 3rd-generation Tet-responsive promoter that can be activated by binding of Tet-On® 3G
   3492..6782    +  CDS            Pcdh19: PCD19_MOUSE - Also known as Kiaa1313. Experimental evidence at protein level: Swiss-Prot protein existence level 1. Potential calcium-dependent cell-adhesion protein. From Mus musculus (Mouse).
   6825..7544    +  CDS            EGFP: the original enhanced GFP (Yang et al., 1996) mammalian codon-optimized
   7589..7710    -  polyA_signal   SV40 poly(A) signal: SV40 polyadenylation signal
   7733..7801    -  CDS            large T antigen (fragment): large T antigen from SV40 (simian virus 40)
   7876..7896    +  LTR            3' LTR (ΔU3) (fragment): self-inactivating 3' long terminal repeat (LTR) from HIV-1
   7912..8241    +  promoter       SV40 promoter: SV40 enhancer and early promoter
   8251..8958    +  CDS            mCherry: mCherry is a basic (constitutively fluorescent) red fluorescent protein published in 2004, derived from Discosoma sp.. It is reported to be a very rapidly-maturing monomer with low acid sensitivity.
   9313..9412    -  misc_feature   bom (fragment): basis of mobility region from pBR322
   9514..9549    -  CDS            rop (fragment): Rop protein, which maintains plasmids at low copy number; rop
   9644..9748    +  promoter       AmpR promoter: bla
   9749..10609   +  CDS            AmpR: β-lactamase; bla; confers resistance to ampicillin, carbenicillin, and related antibiotics
