[The description below was written by a language model from this plasmid's Addgene catalogue record and pLannotate feature annotations shown in this document.]
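Description:
pHM148 is a mammalian expression plasmid of about 10.8 kb built on a piggyBac transposon backbone. It is intended for stable genomic integration of its cargo when a piggyBac transposase is supplied, although the automated feature table does not annotate the transposon terminal repeats. It is propagated in E. coli through a high-copy ColE1/pUC-type origin and selected with ampicillin via the β-lactamase gene. Short remnants of lac regulatory elements, pBR322 bom/rop and lentiviral sequences (Rev, ΔU3 LTR) appear only as fragments and are probably leftovers from earlier cloning steps.

The payload consists of three mammalian expression units arranged in the same orientation. First, a mouse PGK promoter drives the reverse tetracycline transactivator rtTA. The annotation software labels this as a TetR coding region, and a short downstream match to the destabilising portion of d2EGFP may indicate a degradation tag or may be an annotation artefact. An SV40 polyadenylation signal follows. Second, a TRE3G tetracycline-responsive promoter controls mouse Pcdh19 (protocadherin-19, a putative calcium-dependent cell-adhesion protein) fused at its C terminus to EGFP, again terminated by an SV40 poly(A) signal. Third, an SV40 enhancer/early promoter drives mCherry constitutively. No mammalian drug-resistance marker is annotated, so mCherry presumably serves to identify or sort cells carrying the construct.

Together these parts form an all-in-one Tet-On system. Cells that have integrated the cassette are marked red, and adding doxycycline allows rtTA to activate TRE3G and induce green-fluorescent Pcdh19. The associated work concerns symmetry breaking in gastruloids, which is consistent with using inducible expression of this protocadherin to test its role in cell adhesion or sorting, although the record does not state the specific experiment.
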