Addgene plasmid #225532: pHM148
Purpose: Encodes constitutive rtTA, tetOn-Pcdh19-GFP, and constitutive mCherry
Depositing lab: Jared Toettcher. Depositing organization: Princeton University. Publication: Recording morphogen signals reveals mechanisms underlying gastruloid symmetry breaking. McNamara HM, Solley SC, Adamson B, Chan MM, Toettcher JE. Nat Cell Biol. 2024 Oct 2. doi: 10.1038/s41556-024-01521-9. PubMed 39358450.
Backbone
  Vector backbone: piggyBac
  Vector type: Mammalian Expression
Growth in bacteria
  Bacterial resistance: Ampicillin, 100 μg/mL
  Growth temperature: 37°C
  Growth strain: DH5alpha
  Copy number: Unknown
Gene/Insert 1
  Gene/Insert name: rtTA
Gene/Insert 2
  Gene/Insert name: Pcdh19 (alt name: Protocadherin-19)
  Species: M. musculus (mouse)
  Entrez Gene: Pcdh19 (a.k.a. B530002L05Rik, Gm717, mKIAA1313)
  Tag / fusion protein: GFP (C terminal on insert)
Gene/Insert 3
  Gene/Insert name: mCherry
Terms and licenses: Academic/Nonprofit Terms; Industry Terms: Not Available to Industry
Depositor comments: Please visit https://doi.org/10.1101/2023.06.02.543474 for bioRxiv preprint.
How to cite: pHM148 was a gift from Jared Toettcher (Addgene plasmid # 225532 ; http://n2t.net/addgene:225532 ; RRID:Addgene_225532)
